Addgene plasmid #229539: pOPINB-M1-di-Ub(G76V)-HOIL-1
Purpose: Constitutively active M1-di-ubiquitin HOIL-1 fusion protein for expression in E. coli
Depositing lab: Bernhard Lechtenberg. Depositing organization: Walter and Eliza Hall Institute of Medical Research. Publication: The RBR E3 ubiquitin ligase HOIL-1 can ubiquitinate diverse non-protein substrates in vitro. Wang XS, Jiou J, Cerra A, Cobbold SA, Jochem M, Mak KHT, Corcilius L, Silke J, Payne RJ, Goddard-Borger ED, Komander D, Lechtenberg BC. Life Sci Alliance. 2025 Apr 1;8(6):e202503243. doi: 10.26508/lsa.202503243. Print 2025 Jun. PubMed 40169258.
Backbone
  Vector backbone: pOPINB
  Backbone size w/o insert (bp): 5642
  Total vector size (bp): 7299
  Vector type: Bacterial Expression
Growth in bacteria
  Bacterial resistance: Kanamycin, 50 μg/mL
  Growth temperature: 37°C
  Growth strain: DH5alpha
  Copy number: Low Copy
Gene/Insert 1
  Gene/Insert name: Ubiquitin (alt name: Polyubiquitin)
  Species: H. sapiens (human)
  Mutation: Changed Gly 76 to Val
  Entrez Gene: UBC (a.k.a. HMG20)
  Promoter: T7
  Tag / fusion protein: 6xHis-3C (N terminal on backbone)
  Cloning method: Other
  Sequencing primers: 5′ T7 forward
Gene/Insert 2
  Gene/Insert name: Ubiquitin (alt name: Polyubiquitin)
  Species: H. sapiens (human)
  Mutation: changed Gly 76 to Val
  Entrez Gene: UBC (a.k.a. HMG20)
Gene/Insert 3
  Gene/Insert name: HOIL-1 (alt name: RBCK1)
  Species: H. sapiens (human)
  Entrez Gene: RBCK1 (a.k.a. C20orf18, HOIL-1, HOIL1, PBMEI, PGBM1, RBCK2, RNF54, UBCE7IP3, XAP3, XAP4, ZRANB4)
Terms and licenses: Academic/Nonprofit Terms; Industry Terms: Not Available to Industry
Depositor comments: This insert encodes an N-terminal 6xHis-tag with a 3C protease cleavage site, 2 ubiquitin molecules each with a G76V mutation fused to human HOIL-1. All sequences codon-optimised for bacterial expression.
How to cite: pOPINB-M1-di-Ub(G76V)-HOIL-1 was a gift from Bernhard Lechtenberg (Addgene plasmid # 229539 ; http://n2t.net/addgene:229539 ; RRID:Addgene_229539)
