[The description below was written by a language model from this plasmid's Addgene catalogue record and pLannotate feature annotations shown in this document.]
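Description:
pOPINB-M1-di-Ub(G76V)-HOIL-1 is a bacterial expression plasmid of about 7.3 kb, built on the pOPINB backbone, for producing a recombinant human HOIL-1 (RBCK1) fusion protein in E. coli. It is selected with kanamycin through an aph(3')-Ia resistance gene. It replicates from a ColE1/pMB1-type origin accompanied by the rop gene and bom region, which fits the recorded low copy number. An f1 phage origin is also present. The short tetracycline-resistance fragments and a predicted E. coli open reading frame in the annotation appear to be remnants of the pBR322-derived backbone, not functional elements.

Expression is driven by a T7 promoter with an adjacent lac operator and a T7 gene 10 ribosome binding site. A plasmid-borne lacI gene supplies the repressor, so transcription requires a host with T7 RNA polymerase and is inducible with IPTG. A T7 terminator closes the cassette. The open reading frame encodes an N-terminal 6xHis tag and a 3C protease cleavage site, then two head-to-tail human ubiquitin units, then full-length HOIL-1, all codon-optimised for bacteria. The automated annotation matches the two ubiquitin units to ubiquitin entries from other species, which reflects ubiquitin's conservation. Joining the ubiquitins end to end mimics a Met1-linked (linear) di-ubiquitin. Each unit carries a G76V substitution, which is generally used to block cleavage or conjugation at the ubiquitin C-terminus. According to the depositor, the fused di-ubiquitin makes this RBR E3 ligase constitutively active. Short His-tag and solubility-tag fragments are annotated downstream of the HOIL-1 coding sequence, but the record does not show them to be part of the expressed protein. The plasmid is intended for purifying active HOIL-1 for in vitro ubiquitination studies, including work on non-protein substrates.
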