Features (pLannotate 1.2.2; 22 found; start..end, strand, type, name):
     12..440     +  rep_origin     f1 ori (sequence partly withheld): f1 bacteriophage origin of replication; arrow indicates direction of (+) strand synthesis
    493..550     +  promoter       AmpR promoter (fragment): bla
    559..1374    -  CDS            KanR: aminoglycoside phosphotransferase; aph(3')-Ia; confers resistance to kanamycin in bacteria or G418 (Geneticin®) in eukaryotes
   1496..2084    +  rep_origin     ori: high-copy-number ColE1/pMB1/pBR322/pUC origin of replication
   2270..2409    -  misc_feature   bom: basis of mobility region from pBR322
   2511..2702    -  CDS            rop: Rop protein, which maintains plasmids at low copy number; rop
   2719..3099    +  CDS            YPB1_ECOLX: Protein predicted: Swiss-Prot protein existence level 4. From Escherichia coli.
   3171..3462    -  CDS            TcR (fragment): tetracycline efflux protein; tet; confers resistance to tetracycline
   3477..3498    -  protein_bind   CAP binding site: CAP binding activates transcription in the presence of cAMP. E. coli catabolite activator protein
   3511..4593    -  CDS            lacI: lac repressor; lacI; The lac repressor binds to the lac operator to inhibit transcription in E. coli. This inhibition can be relieved by adding lactose or isopropyl-β-D-thiogalactopyranoside (IPTG).
   4594..4671    -  promoter       lacI promoter: lacI
   4679..4958    -  CDS            TcR (fragment): tetracycline efflux protein; tet; confers resistance to tetracycline
   4980..4998    +  promoter       T7 promoter: promoter for bacteriophage T7 RNA polymerase
   4999..5023    +  protein_bind   lac operator: The lac repressor binds to the lac operator to inhibit transcription in E. coli. This inhibition can be relieved by adding lactose or isopropyl-β-D-thiogalactopyranoside (IPTG). lac repressor encoded by lacI
   5038..5060    +  RBS            RBS: efficient ribosome binding site from bacteriophage T7 gene 10 (Olins and Rangwala, 1989)
   5079..5095    +  CDS            capTEV™ (fragment): composite tag for in vivo biotinylation, TEV protease cleavage, and 6xHis tagging
   5130..5390    +  CDS            RL40_TRYBB (fragment): Experimental evidence at protein level: Swiss-Prot protein existence level 1. [60S ribosomal protein L40]: component of the 60S subunit of the ribosome. From Trypanosoma brucei brucei.
   5391..5579    +  CDS            UBIQ_LUMTE: Experimental evidence at protein level: Swiss-Prot protein existence level 1. Ubiquitin exists either covalently attached to another protein, or free (unanchored). When covalently bound, it is conjugated to target proteins via an isopeptide bond either as a monomer (monoubiquitin), a polymer linked via different Lys residues of the ubiquitin (polyubiquitin chains) or a linear polymer linked via the initiator Met of the ubiquitin (linear polyubiquitin chains). Polyubiquitin chains, when attached to a target protein, have different functions depending on the Lys residue of the ubiquitin that is
   5586..7115    +  CDS            RBCK1: HOIL1_HUMAN - Also known as C20orf18, RNF54, UBCE7IP3, XAP3, XAP4. Experimental evidence at protein level: Swiss-Prot protein existence level 1. E3 ubiquitin-protein ligase, which accepts ubiquitin from specific E2 ubiquitin-conjugating enzymes, such as UBE2L3/UBCM4, and then transfers it to substrates. Functions as an E3 ligase for oxidized IREB2 and both heme and oxygen are necessary for IREB2 ubiquitination. Promotes ubiquitination of TAB2 and IRF3 and their degradation by the proteasome. Component of the LUBAC complex which conjugates linear ('Met-1'-linked) polyubiquitin chains to substra
   7139..7156    +  CDS            9xHis (fragment): 9xHis affinity tag
   7166..7215    +  CDS            SET1 (fragment): solubility-enhancement tag derived from T7 phage gene 10B
   7223..7270    +  terminator     T7 terminator: transcription terminator for bacteriophage T7 RNA polymerase
>Addgene plasmid #229539 | pOPINB-M1-di-Ub(G76V)-HOIL-1 | addgene full sequence | sequence record 456666 | Addgene NGS Result
TGGCGAATGGG
[124 nt withheld, positions 12-135]
C
[91 nt withheld, positions 137-227]
A
[49 nt withheld, positions 229-277]
CCTTTGACGTTGGAGTCCACGTTCTTT
[37 nt withheld, positions 305-341]
ACCCTATCTCGGTCTATTCTTTTGATTTATAAGGGATTTTGCCGATTTCGGCCTATTGGTTAAAAAATGA
GCTGATTTAACAAAAATTTAACGCGAATTTTAACAAAATATTAACGCTTACAATTTAGGTGGCACTTTTC
GGGGAAATGTGCGCGGAACCCCTATTTGTTTATTTTTCTAAATACATTCAAATATGTATCCGCTCATGAA
TTAATTCTTAGAAAAACTCATCGAGCATCAAATGAAACTGCAATTTATTCATATCAGGATTATCAATACC
ATATTTTTGAAAAAGCCGTTTCTGTAATGAAGGAGAAAACTCACCGAGGCAGTTCCATAGGATGGCAAGA
TCCTGGTATCGGTCTGCGATTCCGACTCGTCCAACATCAATACAACCTATTAATTTCCCCTCGTCAAAAA
TAAGGTTATCAAGTGAGAAATCACCATGAGTGACGACTGAATCCGGTGAGAATGGCAAAAGTTTATGCAT
TTCTTTCCAGACTTGTTCAACAGGCCAGCCATTACGCTCGTCATCAAAATCACTCGCATCAACCAAACCG
TTATTCATTCGTGATTGCGCCTGAGCGAGACGAAATACGCGATCGCTGTTAAAAGGACAATTACAAACAG
GAATCGAATGCAACCGGCGCAGGAACACTGCCAGCGCATCAACAATATTTTCACCTGAATCAGGATATTC
TTCTAATACCTGGAATGCTGTTTTCCCGGGGATCGCAGTGGTGAGTAACCATGCATCATCAGGAGTACGG
ATAAAATGCTTGATGGTCGGAAGAGGCATAAATTCCGTCAGCCAGTTTAGTCTGACCATCTCATCTGTAA
CATCATTGGCAACGCTACCTTTGCCATGTTTCAGAAACAACTCTGGCGCATCGGGCTTCCCATACAATCG
ATAGATTGTCGCACCTGATTGCCCGACATTATCGCGAGCCCATTTATACCCATATAAATCAGCATCCATG
TTGGAATTTAATCGCGGCCTAGAGCAAGACGTTTCCCGTTGAATATGGCTCATAACACCCCTTGTATTAC
TGTTTATGTAAGCAGACAGTTTTATTGTTCATGACCAAAATCCCTTAACGTGAGTTTTCGTTCCACTGAG
CGTCAGACCCCGTAGAAAAGATCAAAGGATCTTCTTGAGATCCTTTTTTTCTGCGCGTAATCTGCTGCTT
GCAAACAAAAAAACCACCGCTACCAGCGGTGGTTTGTTTGCCGGATCAAGAGCTACCAACTCTTTTTCCG
AAGGTAACTGGCTTCAGCAGAGCGCAGATACCAAATACTGTCCTTCTAGTGTAGCCGTAGTTAGGCCACC
ACTTCAAGAACTCTGTAGCACCGCCTACATACCTCGCTCTGCTAATCCTGTTACCAGTGGCTGCTGCCAG
TGGCGATAAGTCGTGTCTTACCGGGTTGGACTCAAGACGATAGTTACCGGATAAGGCGCAGCGGTCGGGC
TGAACGGGGGGTTCGTGCACACAGCCCAGCTTGGAGCGAACGACCTACACCGAACTGAGATACCTACAGC
GTGAGCTATGAGAAAGCGCCACGCTTCCCGAAGGGAGAAAGGCGGACAGGTATCCGGTAAGCGGCAGGGT
CGGAACAGGAGAGCGCACGAGGGAGCTTCCAGGGGGAAACGCCTGGTATCTTTATAGTCCTGTCGGGTTT
CGCCACCTCTGACTTGAGCGTCGATTTTTGTGATGCTCGTCAGGGGGGCGGAGCCTATGGAAAAACGCCA
GCAACGCGGCCTTTTTACGGTTCCTGGCCTTTTGCTGGCCTTTTGCTCACATGTTCTTTCCTGCGTTATC
CCCTGATTCTGTGGATAACCGTATTACCGCCTTTGAGTGAGCTGATACCGCTCGCCGCAGCCGAACGACC
GAGCGCAGCGAGTCAGTGAGCGAGGAAGCGGAAGAGCGCCTGATGCGGTATTTTCTCCTTACGCATCTGT
GCGGTATTTCACACCGCAATGGTGCACTCTCAGTACAATCTGCTCTGATGCCGCATAGTTAAGCCAGTAT
ACACTCCGCTATCGCTACGTGACTGGGTCATGGCTGCGCCCCGACACCCGCCAACACCCGCTGACGCGCC
CTGACGGGCTTGTCTGCTCCCGGCATCCGCTTACAGACAAGCTGTGACCGTCTCCGGGAGCTGCATGTGT
CAGAGGTTTTCACCGTCATCACCGAAACGCGCGAGGCAGCTGCGGTAAAGCTCATCAGCGTGGTCGTGAA
GCGATTCACAGATGTCTGCCTGTTCATCCGCGTCCAGCTCGTTGAGTTTCTCCAGAAGCGTTAATGTCTG
GCTTCTGATAAAGCGGGCCATGTTAAGGGCGGTTTTTTCCTGTTTGGTCACTGATGCCTCCGTGTAAGGG
GGATTTCTGTTCATGGGGGTAATGATACCGATGAAACGAGAGAGGATGCTCACGATACGGGTTACTGATG
ATGAACATGCCCGGTTACTGGAACGTTGTGAGGGTAAACAACTGGCGGTATGGATGCGGCGGGACCAGAG
AAAAATCACTCAGGGTCAATGCCAGCGCTTCGTTAATACAGATGTAGGTGTTCCACAGGGTAGCCAGCAG
CATCCTGCGATGCAGATCCGGAACATAATGGTGCAGGGCGCTGACTTCCGCGTTTCCAGACTTTACGAAA
CACGGAAACCGAAGACCATTCATGTTGTTGCTCAGGTCGCAGACGTTTTGCAGCAGCAGTCGCTTCACGT
TCGCTCGCGTATCGGTGATTCATTCTGCTAACCAGTAAGGCAACCCCGCCAGCCTAGCCGGGTCCTCAAC
GACAGGAGCACGATCATGCGCACCCGTGGGGCCGCCATGCCGGCGATAATGGCCTGCTTCTCGCCGAAAC
GTTTGGTGGCGGGACCAGTGACGAAGGCTTGAGCGAGGGCGTGCAAGATTCCGAATACCGCAAGCGACAG
GCCGATCATCGTCGCGCTCCAGCGAAAGCGGTCCTCGCCGAAAATGACCCAGAGCGCTGCCGGCACCTGT
CCTACGAGTTGCATGATAAAGAAGACAGTCATAAGTGCGGCGACGATAGTCATGCCCCGCGCCCACCGGA
AGGAGCTGACTGGGTTGAAGGCTCTCAAGGGCATCGGTCGAGATCCCGGTGCCTAATGAGTGAGCTAACT
TACATTAATTGCGTTGCGCTCACTGCCCGCTTTCCAGTCGGGAAACCTGTCGTGCCAGCTGCATTAATGA
ATCGGCCAACGCGCGGGGAGAGGCGGTTTGCGTATTGGGCGCCAGGGTGGTTTTTCTTTTCACCAGTGAG
ACGGGCAACAGCTGATTGCCCTTCACCGCCTGGCCCTGAGAGAGTTGCAGCAAGCGGTCCACGCTGGTTT
GCCCCAGCAGGCGAAAATCCTGTTTGATGGTGGTTAACGGCGGGATATAACATGAGCTGTCTTCGGTATC
GTCGTATCCCACTACCGAGATATCCGCACCAACGCGCAGCCCGGACTCGGTAATGGCGCGCATTGCGCCC
AGCGCCATCTGATCGTTGGCAACCAGCATCGCAGTGGGAACGATGCCCTCATTCAGCATTTGCATGGTTT
GTTGAAAACCGGACATGGCACTCCAGTCGCCTTCCCGTTCCGCTATCGGCTGAATTTGATTGCGAGTGAG
ATATTTATGCCAGCCAGCCAGACGCAGACGCGCCGAGACAGAACTTAATGGGCCCGCTAACAGCGCGATT
TGCTGGTGACCCAATGCGACCAGATGCTCCACGCCCAGTCGCGTACCGTCTTCATGGGAGAAAATAATAC
TGTTGATGGGTGTCTGGTCAGAGACATCAAGAAATAACGCCGGAACATTAGTGCAGGCAGCTTCCACAGC
AATGGCATCCTGGTCATCCAGCGGATAGTTAATGATCAGCCCACTGACGCGTTGCGCGAGAAGATTGTGC
ACCGCCGCTTTACAGGCTTCGACGCCGCTTCGTTCTACCATCGACACCACCACGCTGGCACCCAGTTGAT
CGGCGCGAGATTTAATCGCCGCGACAATTTGCGACGGCGCGTGCAGGGCCAGACTGGAGGTGGCAACGCC
AATCAGCAACGACTGTTTGCCCGCCAGTTGTTGTGCCACGCGGTTGGGAATGTAATTCAGCTCCGCCATC
GCCGCTTCCACTTTTTCCCGCGTTTTCGCAGAAACGTGGCTGGCCTGGTTCACCACGCGGGAAACGGTCT
GATAAGAGACACCGGCATACTCTGCGACATCGTATAACGTTACTGGTTTCACATTCACCACCCTGAATTG
ACTCTCTTCCGGGCGCTATCATGCCATACCGCGAAAGGTTTTGCGCCATTCGATGGTGTCCGGGATCTCG
ACGCTCTCCCTTATGCGACTCCTGCATTAGGAAGCAGCCCAGTAGTAGGTTGAGGCCGTTGAGCACCGCC
GCCGCAAGGAATGGTGCATGCAAGGAGATGGCGCCCAACAGTCCCCCGGCCACGGGGCCTGCCACCATAC
CCACGCCGAAACAAGCGCTCATGAGCCCGAAGTGGCGAGCCCGATCTTCCCCATCGGTGATGTCGGCGAT
ATAGGCGCCAGCAACCGCACCTGTGGCGCCGGTGATGCCGGCCACGATGCGTCCGGCGTAGAGGATCGAG
ATCTCGATCCCGCGAAATTAATACGACTCACTATAGGGGAATTGTGAGCGGATAACAATTCCCCTCTAGA
AATAATTTTGTTTAACTTTAAGAAGGAGATATACCATGGGCAGCAGCCATCATCATCATCATCACAGCAG
CGGTCTGGAAGTTCTGTTTCAGGGCCCGATGCAGATATTTGTTAAGACACTTACCGGCAAAACGATCACA
CTGGAAGTTGAGCCAAGTGACACCATCGAGAACGTGAAAGCTAAGATACAAGACAAAGAAGGAATCCCAC
CGGACCAGCAGCGACTCATATTCGCTGGTAAGCAACTTGAGGATGGTAGAACTTTGAGCGACTATAACAT
ACAAAAAGAGTCCACGCTGCACCTTGTACTCCGCCTGCGGGGGGTTATGCAGATCTTTGTGAAAACGCTC
ACTGGCAAGACTATCACGCTCGAGGTGGAACCTTCCGACACGATTGAGAACGTAAAGGCGAAAATTCAGG
ACAAAGAGGGTATTCCCCCCGACCAGCAGCGGCTTATCTTTGCAGGGAAGCAACTGGAAGACGGCAGGAC
ACTTAGCGACTACAACATTCAAAAAGAGTCAACTCTTCACCTGGTTCTGAGACTCAGAGGCGTAATGGAT
GAGAAAACCAAGAAAGCGGAAGAGATGGCGCTGTCGCTGACCCGCGCGGTGGCGGGCGGCGATGAACAGG
TGGCGATGAAATGCGCCATCTGGCTGGCGGAACAGCGCGTGCCGCTGTCGGTGCAGCTGAAACCGGAAGT
CAGCCCGACGCAGGATATTCGCCTGTGGGTCAGCGTGGAAGATGCGCAGATGCATACCGTCACCATCTGG
CTGACCGTGCGCCCGGATATGACCGTTGCCAGCCTGAAAGATATGGTGTTCCTGGATTACGGCTTCCCGC
CGGTGCTGCAACAGTGGGTGATTGGTCAGCGTCTGGCGCGCGATCAGGAAACGCTGCACAGCCACGGCGT
GCGCCAGAACGGCGACAGCGCCTATCTGTATCTGCTGTCGGCGCGTAACACCAGCCTGAATCCGCAGGAA
CTGCAACGTGAACGCCAGCTGCGTATGCTGGAAGATCTGGGCTTTAAAGACCTGACGCTGCAACCGCGCG
GCCCGCTGGAACCGGGTCCGCCGAAACCGGGCGTGCCGCAGGAACCGGGTCGTGGTCAGCCGGATGCGGT
GCCGGAACCGCCGCCGGTTGGCTGGCAGTGCCCTGGCTGCACCTTTATCAACAAACCGACGCGTCCGGGC
TGCGAAATGTGTTGCCGTGCGCGTCCGGAAGCGTATCAGGTTCCTGCCAGCTATCAGCCGGATGAAGAAG
AACGTGCGCGTCTGGCGGGCGAAGAAGAAGCGCTGCGCCAGTATCAGCAGCGTAAACAGCAGCAGCAGGA
AGGTAACTATCTGCAACATGTGCAGCTGGATCAGCGCAGCCTGGTGCTGAATACCGAACCGGCAGAATGC
CCGGTTTGCTACAGCGTGCTGGCACCGGGCGAAGCGGTGGTGCTGCGTGAATGCCTGCATACCTTCTGCC
GTGAATGCCTGCAGGGCACCATTCGCAACAGCCAGGAAGCGGAAGTGAGCTGCCCGTTTATTGATAACAC
CTACAGCTGCAGCGGCAAACTGCTGGAACGTGAAATCAAAGCGCTGCTGACGCCGGAAGATTATCAGCGT
TTTCTGGATCTGGGCATCAGCATTGCCGAAAACCGCAGCGCCTTTAGCTATCACTGTAAAACGCCGGATT
GCAAAGGCTGGTGCTTCTTTGAAGATGATGTTAACGAATTTACCTGCCCGGTTTGCTTCCACGTTAACTG
CCTGCTGTGCAAAGCGATTCATGAACAGATGAACTGCAAAGAGTATCAGGAAGATCTGGCGCTGCGTGCG
CAGAACGATGTGGCGGCGCGTCAGACCACCGAAATGCTGAAAGTGATGCTGCAACAGGGCGAAGCGATGC
GCTGCCCGCAGTGCCAGATTGTGGTGCAGAAGAAAGATGGCTGCGACTGGATCCGCTGCACCGTTTGCCA
TACCGAAATCTGCTGGGTGACCAAAGGTCCGCGCTGGGGGCCGGGCGGCCCGGGTGATACCAGCGGCGGC
TGCCGCTGCCGCGTGAACGGTATTCCGTGCCATCCTTCCTGCCAGAACTGTCACTAAAGCTTTCTAGACC
ATTTAAACACCACCACCACCACCACTGAGATCCGGCTGCTAACAAAGCCCGAAAGGAAGCTGAGTTGGCT
GCTGCCACCGCTGAGCAATAACTAGCATAACCCCTTGGGGCCTCTAAACGGGTCTTGAGGGGTTTTTTGC
TGAAAGGAGGAACTATATCCGGAT
